Addgene plasmid #107385: plenti-UBC- IKZF5-3xHA-pGK-PUR
Purpose: Lentiviral expression of IKZF5-3xHA
Depositing lab: William Kaelin. Depositing organization: Dana-Farber Cancer Institute. Publication: The myeloma drug lenalidomide promotes the cereblon-dependent destruction of Ikaros proteins. Lu G, Middleton RE, Sun H, Naniong M, Ott CJ, Mitsiades CS, Wong KK, Bradner JE, Kaelin WG Jr. Science. 2014 Jan 17;343(6168):305-9. doi: 10.1126/science.1244917. Epub 2013 Nov 29. PubMed 24292623.
Backbone
  Vector backbone: plenti-UBC-gate-3xHA-pGK-PUR
  Vector type: Mammalian Expression, Lentiviral
Growth in bacteria
  Bacterial resistance: Kanamycin, 50 μg/mL
  Growth temperature: 30°C
  Growth strain: NEB Stable
  Copy number: Unknown
Gene/Insert
  Gene/Insert name: IKZF5 (alt name: IKAROS Family Zinc Finger 5)
  Species: H. sapiens (human)
  Entrez Gene: IKZF5 (a.k.a. PEGASUS, ZNFN1A5)
  Promoter: UBC
  Tag / fusion protein: HA (C terminal on backbone)
  Cloning method: Gateway Cloning
Terms and licenses: Academic/Nonprofit Terms; Industry Terms: Not Available to Industry
How to cite: plenti-UBC- IKZF5-3xHA-pGK-PUR was a gift from William Kaelin (Addgene plasmid # 107385 ; http://n2t.net/addgene:107385 ; RRID:Addgene_107385)
