[The description below was written by a language model from this plasmid's Addgene catalogue record and pLannotate feature annotations shown in this document.]
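Description:
plenti-UBC- IKZF5-3xHA-pGK-PUR is a lentiviral transfer plasmid for stable mammalian expression of human IKZF5 (IKAROS family zinc finger 5, also called Pegasus), a DNA-binding transcriptional repressor, carrying a C-terminal 3xHA epitope tag supplied by the backbone. It was built by Gateway recombination into the destination vector plenti-UBC-gate-3xHA-pGK-PUR, and the residual attB1 and attB2 sites flank the IKZF5 coding sequence in the annotated sequence. The automated annotation picks up only a fragment of HA downstream of attB2, where the triple tag is expected. In bacteria the plasmid replicates from a high-copy ColE1/pUC-type origin and is selected with kanamycin through a Tn5 NeoR/KanR gene. That gene sits behind both a bacterial promoter and the SV40 early promoter. An f1 origin and an SV40 origin are also present in the backbone.

The viral genome is transcribed from a CMV enhancer/promoter fused to a truncated HIV-1 5' LTR, an arrangement that makes genomic RNA production Tat-independent. It is followed by the Ψ packaging signal with a partial gag sequence, the RRE for Rev-dependent nuclear export, and the cPPT/CTS. Inside the provirus, the human ubiquitin C promoter drives IKZF5-3xHA, and a separate mouse PGK promoter drives puromycin N-acetyltransferase so that transduced cells can be selected with puromycin. A single loxP site, a WPRE that enhances transcript expression, and a self-inactivating ΔU3 3' LTR followed by an SV40 polyadenylation signal complete the cassette. The stated purpose is lentiviral expression of HA-tagged IKZF5, and the associated publication concerns lenalidomide-induced, cereblon-dependent degradation of Ikaros family proteins. The record does not describe this construct's specific role in that work.
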