Features (pLannotate 1.2.2; 32 found; start..end, strand, type, name):
     52..69      +  ncRNA          5' miR-30a (fragment): sequence upstream of the 71-nt precursor of the human miR-30a microRNA (Zeng et al., 2002) miRNA
     78..1289    +  promoter       UbC promoter: human ubiquitin C promoter
   1338..1355    +  protein_bind   attB1 (fragment): mutant version of attB; core recombination site for the Gateway® BP reaction BP Clonase™
   1361..2605    +  CDS            IKZF5: IKZF5_HUMAN - Also known as ZNFN1A5. Experimental evidence at protein level: Swiss-Prot protein existence level 1. DNA-binding protein that binds to the 5'GNNTGTNG-3' core sequence. Transcriptional repressor. From Homo sapiens (Human).
   2623..2646    -  protein_bind   attB2: mutant version of attB; recombination site for the Gateway® BP reaction BP Clonase™
   2759..2782    +  CDS            HA (fragment): HA (human influenza hemagglutinin) epitope tag
   2824..3323    +  promoter       PGK promoter: mouse phosphoglycerate kinase 1 promoter
   3344..3943    +  CDS            PuroR: puromycin N-acetyltransferase; pac from Streptomyces alboniger; confers resistance to puromycin
   3974..4007    +  protein_bind   loxP: Cre-mediated recombination occurs in the 8-bp core sequence (GCATACAT). Cre recombinase
   4040..4063    +  misc_feature   MCS (fragment): pBluescript multiple cloning site
   4063..4651    +  misc_feature   WPRE: woodchuck hepatitis virus posttranscriptional regulatory element
   4652..4671    +  misc_feature   MCS (fragment): pBluescript multiple cloning site
   4673..4858    +  CDS            nef (fragment): NEF_HV1Z2 - Experimental evidence at protein level: Swiss-Prot protein existence level 1. Extracellular Nef protein targets CD4(+) T-lymphocytes for apoptosis by interacting with CXCR4 surface receptors. From Human immunodeficiency virus type 1 group M subtype D (isolate Z2/CDC-Z34) (HIV-1).
   4860..5093    +  LTR            3' LTR (ΔU3): self-inactivating 3' long terminal repeat (LTR) from HIV-1
   5165..5286    +  polyA_signal   SV40 poly(A) signal: SV40 polyadenylation signal
   5326..5461    +  rep_origin     SV40 ori: SV40 origin of replication
   5482..5500    -  promoter       T7 promoter: promoter for bacteriophage T7 RNA polymerase
   5523..5881    -  rep_origin     f1 ori (sequence partly withheld): f1 bacteriophage origin of replication; arrow indicates direction of (+) strand synthesis
   5908..6012    +  promoter       AmpR promoter: bla
   6014..6371    +  promoter       SV40 promoter: SV40 enhancer and early promoter
   6406..7200    +  CDS            NeoR/KanR: aminoglycoside phosphotransferase from Tn5; aph(3')-II (or nptII); confers resistance to neomycin, kanamycin, and G418 (Geneticin®)
   7221..7373    +  CDS            ble (fragment): BLE_KLEPN - Experimental evidence at protein level: Swiss-Prot protein existence level 1. Binding protein with a strong affinity to the bleomycin family of antibiotics. Binds to CL990; an antimitotic-antibiotic compound. From Klebsiella pneumoniae.
   7432..7479    +  polyA_signal   HSV TK poly(A) signal: herpes simplex virus thymidine kinase polyadenylation signal (Cole and Stacy, 1985)
   7808..8396    +  rep_origin     ori: high-copy-number ColE1/pMB1/pBR322/pUC origin of replication
   8571..8874    +  enhancer       CMV enhancer: human cytomegalovirus immediate early enhancer
   8875..9074    +  promoter       CMV promoter: human cytomegalovirus (CMV) immediate early promoter
   9092..9272    +  LTR            5' LTR (truncated): truncated 5' long terminal repeat (LTR) from HIV-1
   9319..9444    +  misc_feature   HIV-1 Ψ: packaging signal of human immunodeficiency virus type 1
   9428..9766    +  CDS            HIV-1 gag (fragment): gag protein from human immunodeficiency virus 1; gag
   9941..10174   +  misc_feature   RRE: The Rev response element (RRE) of HIV-1 allows for Rev-dependent mRNA export from the nucleus to the cytoplasm.
  10551..10651   +  CDS            Rev (fragment): human immunodeficiency virus 1 (HIV-1) Rev protein; rev; enhances nuclear export of unspliced and incompletely spliced viral mRNAs
  10701..10818   +  misc_feature   cPPT/CTS: central polypurine tract and central termination sequence of HIV-1
>Addgene plasmid #107385 | plenti-UBC- IKZF5-3xHA-pGK-PUR | addgene full sequence | sequence record 216904 | Addgene NGS Result
GGACAGCAGAGATCCAGTTTGGTTAGTACCGGGCCCGCTCTAGCCCTAGATTTAACCCAACAGAAGGCTC
GACGCGTGGCCTCCGCGCCGGGTTTTGGCGCCTCCCGCGGGCGCCCCCCTCCTCACGGCGAGCGCTGCCA
CGTCAGACGAAGGGCGCAGCGAGCGTCCTGATCCTTCCGCCCGGACGCTCAGGACAGCGGCCCGCTGCTC
ATAAGACTCGGCCTTAGAACCCCAGTATCAGCAGAAGGACATTTTAGGACGGGACTTGGGTGACTCTAGG
GCACTGGTTTTCTTTCCAGAGAGCGGAACAGGCGAGGAAAAGTAGTCCCTTCTCGGCGATTCTGCGGAGG
GATCTCCGTGGGGCGGTGAACGCCGATGATTATATAAGGACGCGCCGGGTGTGGCACAGCTAGTTCCGTC
GCAGCCGGGATTTGGGTCGCGGTTCTTGTTTGTGGATCGCTGTGATCGTCACTTGGTGAGTAGCGGGCTG
CTGGGCTGGCCGGGGCTTTCGTGGCCGCCGGGCCGCTCGGTGGGACGGAAGCGTGTGGAGAGACCGCCAA
GGGCTGTAGTCTGGGTCCGCGAGCAAGGTTGCCCTGAACTGGGGGTTGGGGGGAGCGCAGCAAAATGGCG
GCTGTTCCCGAGTCTTGAATGGAAGACGCTTGTGAGGCGGGCTGTGAGGTCGTTGAAACAAGGTGGGGGG
CATGGTGGGCGGCAAGAACCCAAGGTCTTGAGGCCTTCGCTAATGCGGGAAAGCTCTTATTCGGGTGAGA
TGGGCTGGGGCACCATCTGGGGACCCTGACGTGAAGTTTGTCACTGACTGGAGAACTCGGTTTGTCGTCT
GTTGCGGGGGCGGCAGTTATGGCGGTGCCGTTGGGCAGTGCACCCGTACCTTTGGGAGCGCGCGCCCTCG
TCGTGTCGTGACGTCACCCGTTCTGTTGGCTTATAATGCAGGGTGGGGCCACCTGCCGGTAGGTGTGCGG
TAGGCTTTTCTCCGTCGCAGGACGCAGGGTTCGGGCCTAGGGTAGGCTCTCCTGAATCGACAGGCGCCGG
ACCTCTGGTGAGGGGAGGGATAAGTGAGGCGTCAGTTTCTTTGGTCGGTTTTATGTACCTATCTTCTTAA
GTAGCTGAAGCTCCGGTTTTGAACTATGCGCTCGGGGTTGGCGAGTGTGTTTTGTGAAGTTTTTTAGGCA
CCTTTTGAAATGTAATCATTTGGGTCAATATGTAATTTTCAGTGTTAGACTAGTAAATTGTCCGCTAAAT
TCTGGCCGTTTTTGGCTTTTTTGTTAGACGCTAGACTGCCGGATCGAATTGTCGACGAATTCGGATCTGG
CCAATCACAAGTTTGTACAAAAAAGTTGGCATGGGTGAAAAAAAACCAGAGCCTTTGGACTTCGTGAAAG
ATTTTCAGGAATACCTGACTCAGCAGACCCATCACGTGAACATGATTTCTGGATCAGTTAGTGGGGACAA
AGAAGCAGAGGCTCTTCAGGGAGCTGGAACAGATGGTGATCAAAATGGACTTGATCACCCATCTGTTGAA
GTTTCCTTGGATGAAAACTCAGGAATGTTAGTAGACGGGTTTGAAAGGACCTTTGATGGGAAGCTTAAGT
GTCGGTACTGCAACTATGCCAGCAAAGGAACAGCCCGGCTTATTGAACACATCAGAATCCACACAGGTGA
AAAACCTCATCGATGTCATCTTTGTCCATTTGCATCTGCTTATGAGCGTCATCTGGAAGCCCATATGCGT
TCTCATACTGGAGAAAAACCATACAAATGTGAATTATGTTCCTTCCGCTGCAGTGATCGAAGTAACTTGT
CCCATCATCGAAGGCGCAAGCATAAAATGGTACCAATTAAAGGTACTAGGTCTTCCTTAAGCAGCAAGAA
AATGTGGGGGGTTTTACAGAAGAAAACAAGCAATCTGGGCTATAGCAGAAGAGCACTAATCAACTTAAGT
CCACCTTCCGTGGTGGTTCAGAAACCAGACTACCTTAACGATTTTACCCACGAAATCCCAAATATCCAGA
CTGACTCCTATGAAAGTATGGCAAAAACCACACCAACTGGTGGCCTTCCAAGGGACCCCCAAGAACTCAT
GGTTGATAACCCTTTGAATCAGCTCTCGACTCTAGCAGGGCAGTTGTCCAGTCTGCCACCCGAAAACCAA
AACCCTGCATCACCTGATGTAGTTCCCTGCCCTGATGAAAAGCCTTTCATGATTCAGCAGCCCTCTACCC
AAGCAGTAGTTTCTGCCGTATCAGCAAGTATTCCTCAGAGCTCCTCTCCCACAAGCCCAGAACCTCGGCC
ATCCCATAGTCAAAGGAACTATAGTCCAGTGGCAGGTCCAAGCAGTGAGCCAAGTGCCCACACGAGCACT
CCCAGCATAGGAAACAGCCAGCCAAGCACCCCAGCCCCAGCCCTGCCGGTCCAGGACCCTCAGCTTCTGC
ACCACTGCCAGCACTGTGATATGTACTTTGCAGACAACATCCTTTACACTATTCATATGGGATGTCATGG
GTATGAAAATCCTTTTCAGTGTAATATATGTGGATGCAAATGTAAAAACAAGTATGATTTTGCCTGTCAT
TTTGCAAGAGGGCACATAACCAACATTGATTGCCCAACTTTCTTGTACAAAGTGGTGGGTGGAGGCGGTT
CAGGTGGCGGAGGAAGCGGAGGCGGTGGAAGTTACCCCTACGACGTGCCCGACTACGCCGGCTATCCGTA
TGATGTCCCGGACTATGCAGGATCCTATCCATACGACGTTCCAGATTACGCTTAGTTAATTAAGGCCGGC
CCTCGAGGTTAACGAATTCTACCGGGTAGGGGAGGCGCTTTTCCCAAGGCAGTCTGGAGCATGCGCTTTA
GCAGCCCCGCTGGGCACTTGGCGCTACACAAGTGGCCTCTGGCCTCGCACACATTCCACATCCACCGGTA
GGCGCCAACCGGCTCCGTTCTTTGGTGGCCCCTTCGCGCCACCTTCTACTCCTCCCCTAGTCAGGAAGTT
CCCCCCCGCCCCGCAGCTCGCGTCGTGCAGGACGTGACAAATGGAAGTAGCACGTCTCACTAGTCTCGTG
CAGATGGACAGCACCGCTGAGCAATGGAAGCGGGTAGGCCTTTGGGGCAGCGGCCAATAGCAGCTTTGCT
CCTTCGCTTTCTGGGCTCAGAGGCTGGGAAGGGGTGGGTCCGGGGGCGGGCTCAGGGGCGGGCTCAGGGG
CGGGGCGGGCGCCCGAAGGTCCTCCGGAGGCCCGGCATTCTGCACGCTTCAAAAGCGCACGTCTGCCGCG
CTGTTCTCCTCTTCCTCATCTCCGGGCCTTTCGACCTGCAGCCCAAGCTTACCATGACCGAGTACAAGCC
CACGGTGCGCCTCGCCACCCGCGACGACGTCCCCAGGGCCGTACGCACCCTCGCCGCCGCGTTCGCCGAC
TACCCCGCCACGCGCCACACCGTCGATCCGGACCGCCACATCGAGCGGGTCACCGAGCTGCAAGAACTCT
TCCTCACGCGCGTCGGGCTCGACATCGGCAAGGTGTGGGTCGCGGACGACGGCGCCGCGGTGGCGGTCTG
GACCACGCCGGAGAGCGTCGAAGCGGGGGCGGTGTTCGCCGAGATCGGCCCGCGCATGGCCGAGTTGAGC
GGTTCCCGGCTGGCCGCGCAGCAACAGATGGAAGGCCTCCTGGCGCCGCACCGGCCCAAGGAGCCCGCGT
GGTTCCTGGCCACCGTCGGCGTCTCGCCCGACCACCAGGGCAAGGGTCTGGGCAGCGCCGTCGTGCTCCC
CGGAGTGGAGGCGGCCGAGCGCGCCGGGGTGCCCGCCTTCCTGGAGACCTCCGCGCCCCGCAACCTCCCC
TTCTACGAGCGGCTCGGCTTCACCGTCACCGCCGACGTCGAGGTGCCCGAAGGACCGCGCACCTGGTGCA
TGACCCGCAAGCCCGGTGCCTGATGTACAAGTAGGAATTCGTCGAGGGACCTAATAACTTCGTATAGCAT
ACATTATACGAAGTTATACATGTTTAAGGGTTCCGGTTCCACTAGGTACAATTCGATATCAAGCTTATCG
ATAATCAACCTCTGGATTACAAAATTTGTGAAAGATTGACTGGTATTCTTAACTATGTTGCTCCTTTTAC
GCTATGTGGATACGCTGCTTTAATGCCTTTGTATCATGCTATTGCTTCCCGTATGGCTTTCATTTTCTCC
TCCTTGTATAAATCCTGGTTGCTGTCTCTTTATGAGGAGTTGTGGCCCGTTGTCAGGCAACGTGGCGTGG
TGTGCACTGTGTTTGCTGACGCAACCCCCACTGGTTGGGGCATTGCCACCACCTGTCAGCTCCTTTCCGG
GACTTTCGCTTTCCCCCTCCCTATTGCCACGGCGGAACTCATCGCCGCCTGCCTTGCCCGCTGCTGGACA
GGGGCTCGGCTGTTGGGCACTGACAATTCCGTGGTGTTGTCGGGGAAATCATCGTCCTTTCCTTGGCTGC
TCGCCTGTGTTGCCACCTGGATTCTGCGCGGGACGTCCTTCTGCTACGTCCCTTCGGCCCTCAATCCAGC
GGACCTTCCTTCCCGCGGCCTGCTGCCGGCTCTGCGGCCTCTTCCGCGTCTTCGCCTTCGCCCTCAGACG
AGTCGGATCTCCCTTTGGGCCGCCTCCCCGCATCGATACCGTCGACCTCGATCGAGACCTAGAAAAACAT
GGAGCAATCACAAGTAGCAATACAGCAGCTACCAATGCTGATTGTGCCTGGCTAGAAGCACAAGAGGAGG
AGGAGGTGGGTTTTCCAGTCACACCTCAGGTACCTTTAAGACCAATGACTTACAAGGCAGCTGTAGATCT
TAGCCACTTTTTAAAAGAAAAGGGGGGACTGGAAGGGCTAATTCACTCCCAACGAAGACAAGATCTGCTT
TTTGCTTGTACTGGGTCTCTCTGGTTAGACCAGATCTGAGCCTGGGAGCTCTCTGGCTAACTAGGGAACC
CACTGCTTAAGCCTCAATAAAGCTTGCCTTGAGTGCTTCAAGTAGTGTGTGCCCGTCTGTTGTGTGACTC
TGGTAACTAGAGATCCCTCAGACCCTTTTAGTCAGTGTGGAAAATCTCTAGCAGTAGTAGTTCATGTCAT
CTTATTATTCAGTATTTATAACTTGCAAAGAAATGAATATCAGAGAGTGAGAGGAACTTGTTTATTGCAG
CTTATAATGGTTACAAATAAAGCAATAGCATCACAAATTTCACAAATAAAGCATTTTTTTCACTGCATTC
TAGTTGTGGTTTGTCCAAACTCATCAATGTATCTTATCATGTCTGGCTCTAGCTATCCCGCCCCTAACTC
CGCCCATCCCGCCCCTAACTCCGCCCAGTTCCGCCCATTCTCCGCCCCATGGCTGACTAATTTTTTTTAT
TTATGCAGAGGCCGAGGCCGCCTCGGCCTCTGAGCTATTCCAGAAGTAGTGAGGAGGCTTTTTTGGAGGC
CTAGGGACGTACCCAATTCGCCCTATAGTGAGTCGTATTAGCATGTGAGCAAAAGGCCAGCATAAATCAA
AAGAATAGACCGAGATAGGGT
[37 nt withheld, positions 5552-5588]
AAAGAACGTGGACTCCAACGTCAAAGG
[49 nt withheld, positions 5616-5664]
T
[91 nt withheld, positions 5666-5756]
G
[124 nt withheld, positions 5758-5881]
CAGGTGGCACTTTTCGGGGAAATGTGCGCGGAACCCCTATTTGTTTATTTTTCTAAATACATTCAAATAT
GTATCCGCTCATGAGACAATAACCCTGATAAATGCTTCAATAATATTGAAAAAGGAAGAGTCCTGAGGCG
GAAAGAACCAGCTGTGGAATGTGTGTCAGTTAGGGTGTGGAAAGTCCCCAGGCTCCCCAGCAGGCAGAAG
TATGCAAAGCATGCATCTCAATTAGTCAGCAACCAGGTGTGGAAAGTCCCCAGGCTCCCCAGCAGGCAGA
AGTATGCAAAGCATGCATCTCAATTAGTCAGCAACCATAGTCCCGCCCCTAACTCCGCCCATCCCGCCCC
TAACTCCGCCCAGTTCCGCCCATTCTCCGCCCCATGGCTGACTAATTTTTTTTATTTATGCAGAGGCCGA
GGCCGCCTCGGCCTCTGAGCTATTCCAGAAGTAGTGAGGAGGCTTTTTTGGAGGCCTAGGCTTTTGCAAA
GATCGATCAAGAGACAGGATGAGGATCGTTTCGCATGATTGAACAAGATGGATTGCACGCAGGTTCTCCG
GCCGCTTGGGTGGAGAGGCTATTCGGCTATGACTGGGCACAACAGACAATCGGCTGCTCTGATGCCGCCG
TGTTCCGGCTGTCAGCGCAGGGGCGCCCGGTTCTTTTTGTCAAGACCGACCTGTCCGGTGCCCTGAATGA
ACTGCAAGACGAGGCAGCGCGGCTATCGTGGCTGGCCACGACGGGCGTTCCTTGCGCAGCTGTGCTCGAC
GTTGTCACTGAAGCGGGAAGGGACTGGCTGCTATTGGGCGAAGTGCCGGGGCAGGATCTCCTGTCATCTC
ACCTTGCTCCTGCCGAGAAAGTATCCATCATGGCTGATGCAATGCGGCGGCTGCATACGCTTGATCCGGC
TACCTGCCCATTCGACCACCAAGCGAAACATCGCATCGAGCGAGCACGTACTCGGATGGAAGCCGGTCTT
GTCGATCAGGATGATCTGGACGAAGAGCATCAGGGGCTCGCGCCAGCCGAACTGTTCGCCAGGCTCAAGG
CGAGCATGCCCGACGGCGAGGATCTCGTCGTGACCCATGGCGATGCCTGCTTGCCGAATATCATGGTGGA
AAATGGCCGCTTTTCTGGATTCATCGACTGTGGCCGGCTGGGTGTGGCGGACCGCTATCAGGACATAGCG
TTGGCTACCCGTGATATTGCTGAAGAGCTTGGCGGCGAATGGGCTGACCGCTTCCTCGTGCTTTACGGTA
TCGCCGCTCCCGATTCGCAGCGCATCGCCTTCTATCGCCTTCTTGACGAGTTCTTCTGAGCGGGACTCTG
GGGTTCGAAATGACCGACCAAGCGACGCCCAACCTGCCATCACGAGATTTCGATTCCACCGCCGCCTTCT
ATGAAAGGTTGGGCTTCGGAATCGTTTTCCGGGACGCCGGCTGGATGATCCTCCAGCGCGGGGATCTCAT
GCTGGAGTTCTTCGCCCACCCTAGGGGGAGGCTAACTGAAACACGGAAGGAGACAATACCGGAAGGAACC
CGCGCTATGACGGCAATAAAAAGACAGAATAAAACGCACGGTGTTGGGTCGTTTGTTCATAAACGCGGGG
TTCGGTCCCAGGGCTGGCACTCTGTCGATACCCCACCGAGACCCCATTGGGGCCAATACGCCCGCGTTTC
TTCCTTTTCCCCACCCCACCCCCCAAGTTCGGGTGAAGGCCCAGGGCTCGCAGCCAACGTCGGGGCGGCA
GGCCCTGCCATAGCCTCAGGTTACTCATATATACTTTAGATTGATTTAAAACTTCATTTTTAATTTAAAA
GGATCTAGGTGAAGATCCTTTTTGATAATCTCATGACCAAAATCCCTTAACGTGAGTTTTCGTTCCACTG
AGCGTCAGACCCCGTAGAAAAGATCAAAGGATCTTCTTGAGATCCTTTTTTTCTGCGCGTAATCTGCTGC
TTGCAAACAAAAAAACCACCGCTACCAGCGGTGGTTTGTTTGCCGGATCAAGAGCTACCAACTCTTTTTC
CGAAGGTAACTGGCTTCAGCAGAGCGCAGATACCAAATACTGTTCTTCTAGTGTAGCCGTAGTTAGGCCA
CCACTTCAAGAACTCTGTAGCACCGCCTACATACCTCGCTCTGCTAATCCTGTTACCAGTGGCTGCTGCC
AGTGGCGATAAGTCGTGTCTTACCGGGTTGGACTCAAGACGATAGTTACCGGATAAGGCGCAGCGGTCGG
GCTGAACGGGGGGTTCGTGCACACAGCCCAGCTTGGAGCGAACGACCTACACCGAACTGAGATACCTACA
GCGTGAGCTATGAGAAAGCGCCACGCTTCCCGAAGGGAGAAAGGCGGACAGGTATCCGGTAAGCGGCAGG
GTCGGAACAGGAGAGCGCACGAGGGAGCTTCCAGGGGGAAACGCCTGGTATCTTTATAGTCCTGTCGGGT
TTCGCCACCTCTGACTTGAGCGTCGATTTTTGTGATGCTCGTCAGGGGGGCGGAGCCTATGGAAAAACGC
CAGCAACGCGGCCTTTTTACGGTTCCTGGCCTTTTGCTGGCCTTTTGCTCACATGTTCTTTCCTGCGTTA
TCCCCTGATTCTGTGGATAACCGTATTACCGCCATGCATTAGTTATTAATAGTAATCAATTACGGGGTCA
TTAGTTCATAGCCCATATATGGAGTTCCGCGTTACATAACTTACGGTAAATGGCCCGCCTGGCTGACCGC
CCAACGACCCCCGCCCATTGACGTCAATAATGACGTATGTTCCCATAGTAACGCCAATAGGGACTTTCCA
TTGACGTCAATGGGTGGAGTATTTACGGTAAACTGCCCACTTGGCAGTACATCAAGTGTATCATATGCCA
AGTACGCCCCCTATTGACGTCAATGACGGTAAATGGCCCGCCTGGCATTATGCCCAGTACATGACCTTAT
GGGACTTTCCTACTTGGCAGTACATCTACGTATTAGTCATCGCTATTACCATGGTGATGCGGTTTTGGCA
GTACATCAATGGGCGTGGATAGCGGTTTGACTCACGGGGATTTCCAAGTCTCCACCCCATTGACGTCAAT
GGGAGTTTGTTTTGGCACCAAAATCAACGGGACTTTCCAAAATGTCGTAACAACTCCGCCCCATTGACGC
AAATGGGCGGTAGGCGTGTACGGTGGGAGGTCTATATAAGCAGCGCGTTTTGCCTGTACTGGGTCTCTCT
GGTTAGACCAGATCTGAGCCTGGGAGCTCTCTGGCTAACTAGGGAACCCACTGCTTAAGCCTCAATAAAG
CTTGCCTTGAGTGCTTCAAGTAGTGTGTGCCCGTCTGTTGTGTGACTCTGGTAACTAGAGATCCCTCAGA
CCCTTTTAGTCAGTGTGGAAAATCTCTAGCAGTGGCGCCCGAACAGGGACTTGAAAGCGAAAGGGAAACC
AGAGGAGCTCTCTCGACGCAGGACTCGGCTTGCTGAAGCGCGCACGGCAAGAGGCGAGGGGCGGCGACTG
GTGAGTACGCCAAAAATTTTGACTAGCGGAGGCTAGAAGGAGAGAGATGGGTGCGAGAGCGTCAGTATTA
AGCGGGGGAGAATTAGATCGCGATGGGAAAAAATTCGGTTAAGGCCAGGGGGAAAGAAAAAATATAAATT
AAAACATATAGTATGGGCAAGCAGGGAGCTAGAACGATTCGCAGTTAATCCTGGCCTGTTAGAAACATCA
GAAGGCTGTAGACAAATACTGGGACAGCTACAACCATCCCTTCAGACAGGATCAGAAGAACTTAGATCAT
TATATAATACAGTAGCAACCCTCTATTGTGTGCATCAAAGGATAGAGATAAAAGACACCAAGGAAGCTTT
AGACAAGATAGAGGAAGAGCAAAACAAAAGTAAGACCACCGCACAGCAAGCGGCCGGCCGCTGATCTTCA
GACCTGGAGGAGGAGATATGAGGGACAATTGGAGAAGTGAATTATATAAATATAAAGTAGTAAAAATTGA
ACCATTAGGAGTAGCACCCACCAAGGCAAAGAGAAGAGTGGTGCAGAGAGAAAAAAGAGCAGTGGGAATA
GGAGCTTTGTTCCTTGGGTTCTTGGGAGCAGCAGGAAGCACTATGGGCGCAGCGTCAATGACGCTGACGG
TACAGGCCAGACAATTATTGTCTGGTATAGTGCAGCAGCAGAACAATTTGCTGAGGGCTATTGAGGCGCA
ACAGCATCTGTTGCAACTCACAGTCTGGGGCATCAAGCAGCTCCAGGCAAGAATCCTGGCTGTGGAAAGA
TACCTAAAGGATCAACAGCTCCTGGGGATTTGGGGTTGCTCTGGAAAACTCATTTGCACCACTGCTGTGC
CTTGGAATGCTAGTTGGAGTAATAAATCTCTGGAACAGATTTGGAATCACACGACCTGGATGGAGTGGGA
CAGAGAAATTAACAATTACACAAGCTTAATACACTCCTTAATTGAAGAATCGCAAAACCAGCAAGAAAAG
AATGAACAAGAATTATTGGAATTAGATAAATGGGCAAGTTTGTGGAATTGGTTTAACATAACAAATTGGC
TGTGGTATATAAAATTATTCATAATGATAGTAGGAGGCTTGGTAGGTTTAAGAATAGTTTTTGCTGTACT
TTCTATAGTGAATAGAGTTAGGCAGGGATATTCACCATTATCGTTTCAGACCCACCTCCCAACCCCGAGG
GGACCCGACAGGCCCGAAGGAATAGAAGAAGAAGGTGGAGAGAGAGACAGAGACAGATCCATTCGATTAG
TGAACGGATCGGCACTGCGTGCGCCAATTCTGCAGACAAATGGCAGTATTCATCCACAATTTTAAAAGAA
AAGGGGGGATTGGGGGGTACAGTGCAGGGGAAAGAATAGTAGACATAATAGCAACAGACATACAAACTAA
AGAATTACAAAAACAAATTACAAAAATTCAAAATTTTCGGGTTTATTACAG
